>Addgene plasmid #235925 | pME_Cp_0_5_038_rps19_3'UTR_Cr | addgene full sequence | sequence record 471501 | Addgene NGS Result
ATTACTTCGCGTTATGCAGGCTTCCTCGCTCACTGACTCGCTGCGCTCGGTCGTTCGGCTGCGGCGAGCG
GTATCAGCTCACTCAAAGGCGGTAATACGGTTATCCACAGAATCAGGGGATAACGCAGGAAAGAACATGT
GAGCAAAAGGCCAGCAAAAGGCCAGGAACCGTAAAAAGGCCGCGTTGCTGGCGTTTTTCCACAGGCTCCG
CCCCCCTGACGAGCATCACAAAAATCGACGCTCAAGTCAGAGGTGGCGAAACCCGACAGGACTATAAAGA
TACCAGGCGTTTCCCCCTGGAAGCTCCCTCGTGCGCTCTCCTGTTCCGACCCTGCCGCTTACCGGATACC
TGTCCGCCTTTCTCCCTTCGGGAAGCGTGGCGCTTTCTCATAGCTCACGCTGTAGGTATCTCAGTTCGGT
GTAGGTCGTTCGCTCCAAGCTGGGCTGTGTGCACGAACCCCCCGTTCAGCCCGACCGCTGCGCCTTATCC
GGTAACTATCGTCTTGAGTCCAACCCGGTAAGACACGACTTATCGCCACTGGCAGCAGCCACTGGTAACA
GGATTAGCAGAGCGAGGTATGTAGGCGGTGCTACAGAGTTCTTGAAGTGGTGGCCTAACTACGGCTACAC
TAGAAGAACAGTATTTGGTATCTGCGCTCTGCTGAAGCCAGTTACCTTCGGAAAAAGAGTTGGTAGCTCT
TGATCCGGCAAACAAACCACCGCTGGTAGCGGTGGTTTTTTTGTTTGCAAGCAGCAGATTACGCGCAGAA
AAAAAGGATCTCAAGAAGATCCTTTGATCTTTTCTACGGGGTCTGACGCTCAGTGGAACGAAAACTCACG
TTAAGGGATTTTGGTCATGAGATTATCAAAAAGGATCTTCACCTAGATCCTTTTAAATTAAAAATGAAGT
TTTAAATCAATCTAAAGTATATATGAGTAAACTTGGTCTGACAGCTCGAGGCTTGGATTCTCACCAATAA
AAAACGCCCGGCGGCAACCGAGCGTTCTGAACAAATCCAGATGGAGTTCTGAGGTCATTACTGGATCTAT
CAACAGGAGTCCAAGCGAGCTCGATATCAAATTACGCCCCGCCCTGCCACTCGTCGCAGTACTGTTGTAA
TTCATTAAGCATTCTGCCGACATGGAAGCCATCACAAACGGCATGATGAACCTGAATCGCCAGCGGCATC
AGCACCTTGTCGCCTTGCGTATAATATTTGCCCATGGTGAAAACGGGGGCGAAGAAGTTGTCCATATTGG
CCACGTTTAAATCAAAACTGGTGAAACTCACCCAGGGATTGGCTGATACGAAAAACATATTCTCAATAAA
CCCTTTAGGGAAATAGGCCAGGTTTTCACCGTAACACGCCACATCTTGCGAATATATGTGTAGAAACTGC
CGGAAATCGTCGTGGTATTCACTCCAGAGTGATGAAAACGTTTCAGTTTGCTCATGGAAAACGGTGTAAC
AAGGGTGAACACTATCCCATATCACCAGCTCACCGTCTTTCATTGCCATACGAAATTCCGGATGAGCATT
CATCAGGCGGGCAAGAATGTGAATAAAGGCCGGATAAAACTTGTGCTTATTTTTCTTTACGGTCTTTAAA
AAGGCCGTAATATCCAGCTGAACGGTCTGGTTATAGGTACATTGAGCAACTGACTGAAATGCCTCAAAAT
GTTCTTTACGATGCCATTGGGATATATCAACGGTGGTATATCCAGTGATTTTTTTCTCCATTTTAGCTTC
CTTAGCTCCTGAAAATCTCGATAACTCAAAAAATACGCCCGGTAGTGATCTTATTTCATTATGGTGAAAG
TTGGAACCTCTTACGTGCCCGATCAACTCGAGTGCCACCTGACGTCTAAGAAACCATTATTATCATGACA
TTAACCTATAAAAATAGGCGTATCACGAGGCAGAATTTCAGATAAAAAAAATCCTTAGCTTTCGCTAAGG
ATGATTTCTGGAATTCGCGGCCGCTTCTAGAGCGATGAGTGGTCTCGGCTTAATTTTTTGTTATTTACTG
CTATTTGGTACACCTTAGTTTCCTAAACTAATTTCTATAAACTACTATTCTTTGCAGTTAACCGGAATAT
AAACATCGACTTTGGGAAACCAGTTGGTAAGAACTTGTTGTCTTGCAGCTCTTTGCGCGCTGCCAGACGG
CAAGTTCTTTTCCCTTCGGAAGGCAGCTAATTATGTTTATAGTCTATTTGCAATGCCACTCTGAGTAAAT
AAATTTCCCCTTTGTGATATTAATATGAGCTGCCACTACCATCCTCTTAGAAGTATATAAATATGCACTG
GCATCCTAGAGAAATTAATTACTTTTATAGCTATAGAATGCTTGTTAAGGGATTTACTACTATAAAATTA
ATGTGCTCCTTGGGGTAAATACACTTAATAAATCCCTTTAGGTATTTAAATAGCCTATTTGGGTAAAGGC
TTTTTAAATATGTAATAAATTATATATATTAGTTTTATGTGGTTTTTTATATCTATGGGAACTTTACTTT
TTTATACTGTTAAATTCCTAGTTAAGAGTAATAAGAGCCCGCTTGAGACCACTCATCGCGACTAGTAGCG
GCCGCTGCAGTCCGGCAAAAAAGGGCAAGGTGTCACCACCCTGCCCTTTTTCTTTAAAACCGAAAAG
Features (pLannotate 1.2.2; 8 found; start..end, strand, type, name):
    196..784     -  rep_origin     ori: high-copy-number ColE1/pMB1/pBR322/pUC origin of replication
    967..1061    -  terminator     lambda t0 terminator: transcription terminator from phage lambda
   1085..1741    -  CDS            cat: CAT_ECOLX - Experimental evidence at protein level: Swiss-Prot protein existence level 1. This enzyme is an effector of chloramphenicol resistance in bacteria. From Escherichia coli. This protein is used as a marker in many commonly used cloning vectors, such as pACYC184.
   1742..1839    -  promoter       cat promoter: promoter of the E. coli cat gene encoding chloramphenicol acetyltransferase
   1925..1968    -  terminator     bacterial terminator: putative bacterial transcription terminator
   1971..1992    +  misc_feature   BioBrick prefix: BioBrick prefix for parts that do not start with "ATG"
   2581..2600    +  misc_feature   BioBrick suffix: universal suffix for all parts
   2601..1       +  terminator     his operon terminator (across the origin): This putative transcriptin terminator from the E. coli his operon has a 2-bp deletion introduced during synthesis. Its efficiency has not been determined.
