[The description below was written by a language model from this plasmid's Addgene catalogue record and pLannotate feature annotations shown in this document.]
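Description:
pME_Cp_0_5_038_rps19_3'UTR_Cr is a small (about 2.7 kb) synthetic-biology part plasmid that stores the 3' untranslated region of the Chlamydomonas reinhardtii chloroplast gene rps19 as a reusable cloning module. It is built on the pME_Cp_UAV_GFP backbone (about 2.1 kb). The 556 bp insert was introduced through BsaI sites that were destroyed during cloning, which is consistent with Golden Gate-style assembly. The backbone name suggests a GFP-bearing acceptor vector in which the part replaces a placeholder, but the record does not say this explicitly. No GFP feature appears in the annotated sequence.

The plasmid is maintained in E. coli at high copy through a ColE1/pUC-type origin. Selection is with chloramphenicol, conferred by the cat gene under its native promoter and followed by a lambda t0 terminator. The unannotated stretch of roughly 590 bp between a BioBrick prefix and a BioBrick suffix corresponds in position and size to the rps19 3'UTR. This region is flanked by a putative bacterial terminator upstream and a his operon terminator downstream, which would insulate the part from read-through transcription in the bacterial host.

The plasmid carries no promoter, coding sequence or chloroplast selection marker, so it is not an expression construct on its own. It serves as a 3' regulatory element, of the kind that typically influences transcript stability and processing in plastids. It is meant to be combined with promoter, 5'UTR and coding-sequence modules in a modular toolkit for engineering the Chlamydomonas chloroplast.
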