Addgene plasmid #235925: pME_Cp_0_5_038_rps19_3'UTR_Cr
Purpose: rps19 3'UTR Chlamydomonas reinhardtii
Depositing lab: Tobias Erb. Depositing organization: Max Planck Institute for Terrestrial Microbiology. Publication: A modular high-throughput approach for advancing synthetic biology in the chloroplast of Chlamydomonas. Inckemann RM, Chotel T, Burgis M, Brinkmann CK, Andreas L, Baumann J, Sharma P, Klose M, Barrett J, Ries F, Paczia N, Glatter T, Mackinder LCM, Willmund F, Erb TJ. Nat Plants. 2025 Nov;11(11):2332-2349. doi: 10.1038/s41477-025-02126-2. Epub 2025 Nov 3. PubMed 41184475.
Backbone
  Vector backbone: pME_Cp_UAV_GFP
  Backbone size w/o insert (bp): 2101
  Vector type: Synthetic Biology
Growth in bacteria
  Bacterial resistance: Chloramphenicol, 25 μg/mL
  Growth temperature: 37°C
  Growth strain: DH5alpha
  Copy number: High Copy
Gene/Insert
  Gene/Insert name: rps19 3'UTR
  Species: Chlamydomonas reinhardtii
  Insert size (bp): 556
  Cloning method: Restriction Enzyme; 5′ cloning site BsaI (destroyed during cloning); 3′ cloning site BsaI (destroyed during cloning)
  Sequencing primers: 5′ CGTATCACGAGGCAGAATTTC; 3′ CCTGCATAACGCGAAGTAATC
Terms and licenses: Academic/Nonprofit Terms; Industry Terms: Not Available to Industry
Depositor comments: Please visit https://doi.org/10.1101/2024.05.08.593163 for bioRxiv preprint.
How to cite: pME_Cp_0_5_038_rps19_3'UTR_Cr was a gift from Tobias Erb (Addgene plasmid # 235925 ; http://n2t.net/addgene:235925 ; RRID:Addgene_235925)
